>Addgene plasmid #237594 | pMIHP-16253 C.S.VSVG | addgene full sequence | sequence record 477143 | Addgene NGS Result
TTTTCCCAGTCACGACGTTGTAAAACGACGGCGCAAGGAATGGTGCATGCAAGGAGATGGCGCCCAACAG
TCCCCCGGCCACGGGGCCTGCCACCATACCCACGCCGAAACAAGCGCTCATGAGCCCGAAGTGGCGAGCC
CGATCTTCCCCATCGGTGATGTCGGCGATATAGGCGCCAGCAACCGCACCTGTGGCGCCGGTGATGCCGG
CCACGATGCGTCCGGCGTAGAGGCGATTAGTCCAATTTGTTAAAGACAGGATATCAGTGGTCCAGGCTCT
AGTTTTGACTCAACAATATCACCAGCTGAAGCCTATAGAGTACGAGCCATAGATAAAATAAAAGATTTTA
TTTAGTCTCCAGAAAAAGGGGGGAATGAAAGACCCCACCTGTAGGTTTGGCAAGCTAGCTTAAGTAACGC
CATTTTGCAAGGCATGGAAAATACATAACTGAGAATAGAGAAGTTCAGATCAAGGTTAGGAACAGAGAGA
CAGCAGAATATGGGCCAAACAGGATATCTGTGGTAAGCAGTTCCTGCCCCGGCTCAGGGCCAAGAACAGA
TGGTCCCCAGATGCGGTCCCGCCCTCAGCAGTTTCTAGAGAACCATCAGATGTTTCCAGGGTGCCCCAAG
GACCTGAAATGACCCTGTGCCTTATTTGAACTAACCAATCAGTTCGCTTCTCGCTTCTGTTCGCGCGCTT
CTGCTCCCCGAGCTCAATAAAAGAGCCCACAACCCCTCACTCGGCGCGCCAGTCCTCCGATAGACTGCGT
CGCCCGGGTACCCGTATTCCCAATAAAGCCTCTTGCTGTTTGCATCCGAATCGTGGACTCGCTGATCCTT
GGGAGGGTCTCCTCAGATTGATTGACTGCCCACCTCGGGGGTCTTTCATTTGGAGGTTCCACCGAGATTT
GGAGACCCCTGCCCAGGGACCACCGACCCCCCCGCCGGGAGGTAAGCTGGCCAGCGGTCGTTTCGTGTCT
GTCTCTGTCTTTGTGCGTGTTTGTGCCGGCATCTAATGTTTGCGCCTGCGTCTGTACTAGTTAGCTAACT
AGCTCTGTATCTGGCGGACCCGTGGTGGAACTGACGAGTTCTGAACACCCGGCCGCAACCCTGGGAGACG
TCCCAGGGACTTTGGGGGCCGTTTTTGTGGCCCGACCTGAGGAAGGGAGTCGATGTGGAATCCGACCCCG
TCAGGATATGTGGTTCTGGTAGGAGACGAGAACCTAAAACAGTTCCCGCCTCCGTCTGAATTTTTGCTTT
CGGTTTGGAACCGAAGCCGCGCGTCTTGTCTGCTGCAGCGCTGCAGCATCGTTCTGTGTTGTCTCTGTCT
GACTGTGTTTCTGTATTTGTCTGAAAATTAGGGCCAGACTGTTACCACTCCCTTAAGTTTGACCTTAGGT
CACTGGAAAGATGTCGAGCGGATCGCTCACAACCAGTCGGTAGATGTCAAGAAGAGACGTTGGGTTACCT
TCTGCTCTGCAGAATGGCCAACCTTTAACGTCGGATGGCCGCGAGACGGCACCTTTAACCGAGACCTCAT
CACCCAGGTTAAGATCAAGGTCTTTTCACCTGGCCCGCATGGACACCCAGACCAGGTCCCCTACATCGTG
ACCTGGGAAGCCTTGGCTTTTGACCCCCCTCCCTGGGTCAAGCCCTTTGTACACCCTAAGCCTCCGCCTC
CTCTTCCTCCATCCGCCCCGTCTCTCCCCCTTGAACCTCCTCGTTCGACCCCGCCTCGATCCTCCCTTTA
TCCAGCCCTCACTCCTTCTCTAGGCGCCGGAATTCCGAACAGTCTTCCGTAATAGAAGACACAAGGCTCG
AGCGGGATCAATTCCGCCCCCCCCCTAACGTTACTGGCCGAAGCCGCTTGGAATAAGGCCGGTGTGCGTT
TGTCTATATGTTATTTTCCACCATATTGCCGTCTTTTGGCAATGTGAGGGCCCGGAAACCTGGCCCTGTC
TTCTTGACGAGCATTCCTAGGGGTCTTTCCCCTCTCGCCAAAGGAATGCAAGGTCTGTTGAATGTCGTGA
AGGAAGCAGTTCCTCTGGAAGCTTCTTGAAGACAAACAACGTCTGTAGCGACCCTTTGCAGGCAGCGGAA
CCCCCCACCTGGCGACAGGTGCCTCTGCGGCCAAAAGCCACGTGTATAAGATACACCTGCAAAGGCGGCA
CAACCCCAGTGCCACGTTGTGAGTTGGATAGTTGTGGAAAGAGTCAAATGGCTCTCCTCAAGCGTATTCA
ACAAGGGGCTGAAGGATGCCCAGAAGGTACCCCATTGTATGGGATCTGATCTGGGGCCTCGGTGCACATG
CTTTACATGTGTTTAGTCGAGGTTAAAAAAACGTCTAGGCCCCCCGAACCACGGGGACGTGGTTTTCCTT
TGAAAAACACGATAATACCATGCCAGAGCCTTCTAAGTCTGCACCAGCCCCTAAGAAGGGATCTAAGAAA
GCCATCTCTAAGGCGCAGAAGAAGGATGGCAAGAAGCGCAAGCGCAGCCGCAAGGAGAGCTATTCGGTGT
ACGTGTACAAGGTGCTGAAGCAAGTGCACCCCGACACCGGCATCTCCTCCAAGGCCATGGGCATCATGAA
CTCGTTCGTGAACGACATCTTCGAGCGCATCGCGAGCGAGGCGTCCCGCCTGGCGCATTACAACAAGCGC
TCGACCATCACGTCCCGGGAGATCCAGACGGCCGTGCGCCTGCTGCTGCCCGGGGAGCTGGCCAAGCACG
CCGTGTCGGAGGGCACTAAGGCCGTCACCAAGTACACCAGCTCCAAGGACCCACCGGTCGCCACCGGATC
CACGGTCGCCACCATGGGCGAGGACCAGGTGGACCCCAGGCTGATCGACGGCAAGGGAGGAGGCGGGGGA
GGGAAGGAGACCGCCGCCGCCAAGTTCGAGAGGCAGCACATGGACAGCGGAGGAGGCGGGGGAGGGTATA
CAGATATCGAAATGAATAGACTCGGAAAGGGCATGCTGATGGTGTAAGCGGCCGCGACTCTAGAGTCGAC
CTGCAGGCATGCAAGCTTCAGGTAGCCGGCTAACGTTAACAACCGGTACCTCTAGAACTATAGCTAGCAT
GCGCAAATTTAAAGCGCTGATATCGATAAAATAAAAGATTTTATTTAGTCTCCAGAAAAAGGGGGGAATG
AAAGACCCCACCTGTAGGTTTGGCAAGCTAGCTTAAGTAACGCCATTTTGCAAGGCATGGAAAATACATA
ACTGAGAATAGAGAAGTTCAGATCAAGGTTAGGAACAGAGAGACAGCAGAATATGGGCCAAACAGGATAT
CTGTGGTAAGCAGTTCCTGCCCCGGCTCAGGGCCAAGAACAGATGGTCCCCAGATGCGGTCCCGCCCTCA
GCAGTTTCTAGAGAACCATCAGATGTTTCCAGGGTGCCCCAAGGACCTGAAATGACCCTGTGCCTTATTT
GAACTAACCAATCAGTTCGCTTCTCGCTTCTGTTCGCGCGCTTCTGCTCCCCGAGCTCAATAAAAGAGCC
CACAACCCCTCACTCGGCGCGCCAGTCCTCCGATAGACTGCGTCGCCCGGGTACCCGTGTATCCAATAAA
CCCTCTTGCAGTTGCATCCGACTTGTGGTCTCGCTGTTCCTTGGGAGGGTCTCCTCTGAGTGATTGACTA
CCCGTCAGCGGGGGTCTTTCATGGGTAACAGTTTCTTGAAGTTGGAGAACAACATTCTGAGGGTAGGAGT
CGAATATTAAGTAATCCTGACTCAATTAGCCACTGTTTTGAATCCACATACTCCAATACTCCTGAAATAG
TTCATTATGGACAGCGCAGAAAGAGCTGGGGAGAATTGTGAAATTGTTATCCGCTCACAATTCCACACAA
CATACGAGCCGGAAGCATAAAGTGTAAAGCCTGGGGTGCCTAATGAGTGAGCTAACTCACATTAATTGCG
TTGCGCTCACTGCCCGCTTTCCAGTCGGGAAACCTGTCGTGCCAGCTGCATTAATGAATCGGCCAACGCG
CGGGGAGAGGCGGTTTGCGTATTGGGCGCTCTTCCGCTTCCTCGCTCACTGACTCGCTGCGCTCGGTCGT
TCGGCTGCGGCGAGCGGTATCAGCTCACTCAAAGGCGGTAATACGGTTATCCACAGAATCAGGGGATAAC
GCAGGAAAGAACATGTGAGCAAAAGGCCAGCAAAAGGCCAGGAACCGTAAAAAGGCCGCGTTGCTGGCGT
TTTTCCATAGGCTCCGCCCCCCTGACGAGCATCACAAAAATCGACGCTCAAGTCAGAGGTGGCGAAACCC
GACAGGACTATAAAGATACCAGGCGTTTCCCCCTGGAAGCTCCCTCGTGCGCTCTCCTGTTCCGACCCTG
CCGCTTACCGGATACCTGTCCGCCTTTCTCCCTTCGGGAAGCGTGGCGCTTTCTCATAGCTCACGCTGTA
GGTATCTCAGTTCGGTGTAGGTCGTTCGCTCCAAGCTGGGCTGTGTGCACGAACCCCCCGTTCAGCCCGA
CCGCTGCGCCTTATCCGGTAACTATCGTCTTGAGTCCAACCCGGTAAGACACGACTTATCGCCACTGGCA
GCAGCCACTGGTAACAGGATTAGCAGAGCGAGGTATGTAGGCGGTGCTACAGAGTTCTTGAAGTGGTGGC
CTAACTACGGCTACACTAGAAGAACAGTATTTGGTATCTGCGCTCTGCTGAAGCCAGTTACCTTCGGAAA
AAGAGTTGGTAGCTCTTGATCCGGCAAACAAACCACCGCTGGTAGCGGTGGTTTTTTTGTTTGCAAGCAG
CAGATTACGCGCAGAAAAAAAGGATCTCAAGAAGATCCTTTGATCTTTTCTACGGGGTCTGACGCTCAGT
GGAACGAAAACTCACGTTAAGGGATTTTGGTCATGAGATTATCAAAAAGGATCTTCACCTAGATCCTTTT
AAATTAAAAATGAAGTTTTAAATCAATCTAAAGTATATATGAGTAAACTTGGTCTGACAGTTACCAATGC
TTAATCAGTGAGGCACCTATCTCAGCGATCTGTCTATTTCGTTCATCCATAGTTGCCTGACTCCCCGTCG
TGTAGATAACTACGATACGGGAGGGCTTACCATCTGGCCCCAGTGCTGCAATGATACCGCGAGACCCACG
CTCACCGGCTCCAGATTTATCAGCAATAAACCAGCCAGCCGGAAGGGCCGAGCGCAGAAGTGGTCCTGCA
ACTTTATCCGCCTCCATCCAGTCTATTAATTGTTGCCGGGAAGCTAGAGTAAGTAGTTCGCCAGTTAATA
GTTTGCGCAACGTTGTTGCCATTGCTACAGGCATCGTGGTGTCACGCTCGTCGTTTGGTATGGCTTCATT
CAGCTCCGGTTCCCAACGATCAAGGCGAGTTACATGATCCCCCATGTTGTGCAAAAAAGCGGTTAGCTCC
TTCGGTCCTCCGATCGTTGTCAGAAGTAAGTTGGCCGCAGTGTTATCACTCATGGTTATGGCAGCACTGC
ATAATTCTCTTACTGTCATGCCATCCGTAAGATGCTTTTCTGTGACTGGTGAGTACTCAACCAAGTCATT
CTGAGAATAGTGTATGCGGCGACCGAGTTGCTCTTGCCCGGCGTCAATACGGGATAATACCGCGCCACAT
AGCAGAACTTTAAAAGTGCTCATCATTGGAAAACGTTCTTCGGGGCGAAAACTCTCAAGGATCTTACCGC
TGTTGAGATCCAGTTCGATGTAACCCACTCGTGCACCCAACTGATCTTCAGCATCTTTTACTTTCACCAG
CGTTTCTGGGTGAGCAAAAACAGGAAGGCAAAATGCCGCAAAAAAGGGAATAAGGGCGACACGGAAATGT
TGAATACTCATACTCTTCCTTTTTCAATATTATTGAAGCATTTATCAGGGTTATTGTCTCATGAGCGGAT
ACATATTTGAATGTATTTAGAAAAATAAACAAATAGGGGTTCCGCGCACATTTCCCCGAAAAGTGCCACC
TGACGTCTAAGAAACCATTATTATCATGACATTAACCTATAAAAATAGGCGTATCACGAGGCCCTTTCGT
CTCGCGCGTTTCGGTGATGACGGTGAAAACCTCTGACACATGCAGCTCCCGGAGACGGTCACAGCTTGTC
TGTAAGCGGATGCCGGGAGCAGACAAGCCCGTCAGGGCGCGTCAGCGGGTGTTGGCGGGTGTCGGGGCTG
GCTTAACTATGCGGCATCAGAGCAGATTGTACTGAGAGTGCACCATATGCGGTGTGAAATACCGCACAGA
TGCGTAAGGAGAAAATACCGCATCAGGCGCCATTCGCCATTCAGGCTGCGCAACTGTTGGGAAGGGCGAT
CGGTGCGGGCCTCTTCGCTATTACGCCAGCTGGCGAAAGGGGGATGTGCTGCAAGGCGATTAAGTTGGGT
AACGCCAGGG
Features (pLannotate 1.2.2; 19 found; start..end, strand, type, name):
     32..233     -  CDS            TcR (fragment): tetracycline efflux protein; tet; confers resistance to tetracycline
    234..332     +  CDS            env (fragment): murine leukemia virus gPr80 envelope polyprotein precursor; env; proteolytically cleaved into gp70SU and p15TM subunits
    374..890     +  LTR            5' LTR: 5' long terminal repeat from murine embryonic stem cell virus
    954..1295    +  misc_feature   MESV Ψ: packaging signal of murine embryonic stem cell virus
   1362..1778    +  CDS            gag (truncated): truncated Moloney murine leukemia virus (MMLV) gag gene lacking the start codon
   1837..2397    +  misc_feature   IRES: internal ribosome entry site (IRES) of the encephalomyocarditis virus (EMCV)
   2400..2777    +  CDS            H2bc3: H2B1B_MOUSE - Also known as Hist1h2bb Experimental evidence at protein level: Swiss-Prot protein existence level 1. Core component of nucleosome. Nucleosomes wrap and compact DNA into chromatin, limiting DNA accessibility to the cellular machineries which require DNA as a template. Histones thereby play a central role in transcription regulation, DNA repair, DNA replication and chromosomal stability. DNA accessibility is regulated via a complex set of post-translational modifications of histones, also called histone code, and nucleosome remodeling. From Mus musculus (Mouse).
   2998..3028    +  misc_feature   MCS (fragment): pUC18/19 multiple cloning site
   3148..3662    +  LTR            3' LTR: 3' long terminal repeat from murine embryonic stem cell virus
   3824..3840    -  protein_bind   lac operator: The lac repressor binds to the lac operator to inhibit transcription in E. coli. This inhibition can be relieved by adding lactose or isopropyl-β-D-thiogalactopyranoside (IPTG). lac repressor encoded by lacI
   3848..3878    -  promoter       lac promoter: promoter for the E. coli lac operon
   3893..3914    -  protein_bind   CAP binding site: CAP binding activates transcription in the presence of cAMP. E. coli catabolite activator protein
   3927..4019    -  CDS            lacI (fragment): lac repressor; lacI; The lac repressor binds to the lac operator to inhibit transcription in E. coli. This inhibition can be relieved by adding lactose or isopropyl-β-D-thiogalactopyranoside (IPTG).
   4202..4790    -  rep_origin     ori: high-copy-number ColE1/pMB1/pBR322/pUC origin of replication
   4961..5821    -  CDS            AmpR: β-lactamase; bla; confers resistance to ampicillin, carbenicillin, and related antibiotics
   5822..5926    -  promoter       AmpR promoter: bla
   6021..6056    +  CDS            rop (fragment): Rop protein, which maintains plasmids at low copy number; rop
   6158..6257    +  misc_feature   bom (fragment): basis of mobility region from pBR322
   6263..32      -  CDS            lacZα (fragment) (across the origin): LacZα fragment of β-galactosidase; lacZ fragment
