[The description below was written by a language model from this plasmid's Addgene catalogue record and pLannotate feature annotations shown in this document.]
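Description:
pMIHP-16253 C.S.VSVG is an empty-backbone gammaretroviral transfer vector of 6,380 nt, one member of a "Flow Code" plasmid series. Its backbone, p.MIHP, was derived from the MSCV-type vector p.MIGII by replacing the GFP reporter with a histone carrying epitope tags. The proviral region is bounded by 5' and 3' long terminal repeats from murine embryonic stem cell virus. It contains the MESV Ψ packaging signal and a truncated, start-codon-less MMLV gag segment, which together allow the genomic RNA to be packaged when gag-pol and envelope functions are supplied in trans. In bacteria the plasmid is maintained by a high-copy ColE1/pUC-type origin and selected through β-lactamase (ampicillin resistance). The short TcR, env, lacI, rop, bom and lacZα fragments annotated outside the provirus appear to be non-functional remnants of earlier cloning vectors.

No gene of interest is present. Downstream of the gag segment lies an EMCV IRES followed by a mouse histone H2B (H2bc3) coding sequence. According to the catalogue entry, this marker carries the C, S and VSVG epitope tags, although the tags are not individually annotated in the feature table; they probably lie in the unannotated stretch after the histone sequence. A gene inserted upstream of the IRES would be transcribed from the 5' LTR on a bicistronic message, so transduced cells would co-express the epitope-tagged, chromatin-bound histone. The name and purpose suggest that this particular tag combination acts as an antibody-detectable barcode, distinguishing cells carrying this vector from those carrying other members of the series in flow cytometry, though the record does not spell out the application.
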