Addgene plasmid #237594: pMIHP-16253 C.S.VSVG
Purpose: (Empty Backbone) C.S.VSVG Flow Code Plasmid
Depositing lab: Adrian Liston. Depositing organization: Babraham Institute.
Backbone
  Vector backbone: p.MIHP — made from p.MIGII with the GFP element being replaced with the histone epitopes
  Vector type: Retroviral
  Tag / fusion protein: C; S; VSVG
Growth in bacteria
  Bacterial resistance: Ampicillin, 100 μg/mL
  Growth temperature: 30°C
  Growth strain: NEB Stable
  Copy number: Unknown
Gene/Insert
  Gene/Insert name: None
Terms and licenses: Academic/Nonprofit Terms; Industry Terms: Not Available to Industry
How to cite: pMIHP-16253 C.S.VSVG was a gift from Adrian Liston (Addgene plasmid # 237594 ; http://n2t.net/addgene:237594 ; RRID:Addgene_237594)
